Addgene plasmid #236904: HiBiT-CLK3 Fusion Vector
Purpose: Express HiBiT-CLK3 in Mammalian Cells under a CMV promoter
Depositing lab: Promega Corporation.
Backbone
  Vector backbone: pBiT3.1-N [CMV/HiBiT/Blast] Vector
  Vector type: Mammalian Expression
  Selectable markers: Blasticidin
Growth in bacteria
  Bacterial resistance: Kanamycin, 50 μg/mL
  Growth temperature: 37°C
  Growth strain: DH5alpha
  Copy number: High Copy
Gene/Insert
  Gene/Insert name: CLK3
  Species: H. sapiens (human)
  Mutation: None
  Entrez Gene: CLK3 (a.k.a. PHCLK3, PHCLK3/152)
  Promoter: CMV
  Tag / fusion protein: HiBiT (N terminal on backbone)
  Cloning method: Other
Terms and licenses: Academic/Nonprofit Terms; Industry Terms
How to cite: HiBiT-CLK3 Fusion Vector was a gift from Promega Corporation (Addgene plasmid # 236904 ; http://n2t.net/addgene:236904 ; RRID:Addgene_236904)
