[The description below was written by a language model from this plasmid's Addgene catalogue record and pLannotate feature annotations shown in this document.]
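Description:
HiBiT-CLK3 Fusion Vector is a mammalian expression plasmid of about 5.8 kb, built on the pBiT3.1-N [CMV/HiBiT/Blast] backbone, that produces human CLK3 with an N-terminal HiBiT tag. Transcription is driven by the human cytomegalovirus immediate-early enhancer and promoter. A chimeric β-globin/immunoglobulin heavy chain intron follows, which generally improves mRNA processing and expression, and a T7 promoter sits just upstream of the coding region. The CLK3 open reading frame is recorded as unmutated. The annotation software matched it to the rat orthologue, but the catalogue gives the species as human. A short multiple cloning site remnant and an SV40 polyadenylation signal lie downstream of it. The small HiBiT tag is not itself annotated in the feature table; by the catalogue entry it is supplied by the backbone at the N terminus.

The plasmid replicates in E. coli at high copy from a ColE1/pUC-type origin, and a cer site helps keep it monomeric. Bacterial selection is with kanamycin. This fits the annotated neo (nptII) gene, which sits behind tandem SV40 early and EM7 promoters and ends with a synthetic poly(A) signal, an arrangement that allows expression in both mammalian and bacterial cells. The catalogue lists blasticidin as the mammalian selectable marker, yet no blasticidin resistance gene appears in the feature table, so the two sources disagree on this point.

HiBiT is a short peptide that complements the LgBiT protein to reconstitute a luminescent NanoLuc-derived luciferase. The construct therefore suits luminescence-based detection or quantification of CLK3, a dual-specificity kinase that phosphorylates SR splicing factors, although the record states only the expression purpose.
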