Features (pLannotate 1.2.2; 19 found; start..end, strand, type, name):
    140..517     +  enhancer       CMV enhancer: human cytomegalovirus immediate early enhancer
    519..718     +  promoter       CMV promoter: human cytomegalovirus (CMV) immediate early promoter
    857..989     +  intron         chimeric intron: chimera between introns from human β-globin and immunoglobulin heavy chain genes
   1033..1051    +  promoter       T7 promoter: promoter for bacteriophage T7 RNA polymerase
   1134..2603    +  CDS            Clk3: CLK3_RAT - Experimental evidence at protein level: Swiss-Prot protein existence level 1. Dual specificity kinase acting on both serine/threonine and tyrosine-containing substrates. Phosphorylates serine- and arginine- rich (SR) proteins of the spliceosomal complex. May be a constituent of a network of regulatory mechanisms that enable SR proteins to control RNA splicing and can cause redistribution of SR proteins from speckles to a diffuse nucleoplasmic distribution. Phosphorylates SRSF1 and SRSF3. Regulates the alternative splicing of tissue factor (F3) pre- mRNA in endothelial cells (By simi
   2612..2667    +  misc_feature   MCS: pUC18/19 multiple cloning site
   2674..2723    +  CDS            SET1 (fragment): solubility-enhancement tag derived from T7 phage gene 10B
   2731..2750    +  terminator     T7 terminator (fragment): transcription terminator for bacteriophage T7 RNA polymerase
   2772..2893    -  polyA_signal   SV40 poly(A) signal: SV40 polyadenylation signal
   2916..2984    -  CDS            large T antigen (fragment): large T antigen from SV40 (simian virus 40)
   2989..3021    +  rep_origin     M13 ori (fragment): M13 bacteriophage origin of replication; arrow indicates direction of (+) strand synthesis
   3022..3073    -  misc_feature   bom (fragment): basis of mobility region from pBR322
   3138..3495    +  promoter       SV40 promoter: SV40 enhancer and early promoter
   3510..3557    +  promoter       EM7 promoter: synthetic bacterial promoter&nbsp
   3589..4380    +  CDS            neo: KKA2_KLEPN - Also known as kan, nptII. Experimental evidence at protein level: Swiss-Prot protein existence level 1. Resistance to kanamycin, neomycin, paromomycin, ribostamycin, butirosin and gentamicin B. From Klebsiella pneumoniae.
   4447..4495    +  polyA_signal   poly(A) signal: synthetic polyadenylation signal
   4516..4605    -  CDS            tnpA (fragment): TN5P_ECOLX - Also known as tnp. Experimental evidence at protein level: Swiss-Prot protein existence level 1. Mediates transposition of transposon Tn5 by a 'cut and paste' mechanism. First, the monomeric transposase binds the 19 bp inverted DNA repeats flanking the transposon. Then, dimerization of the DNA- bound transposase creates a synaptic DNA complex. After nicking of the first DNA strand, excision of the transposon proceeds through a series of intermediates. The transposase then mediates the insertion of the transposon at a new site by strand transfer. The activity of the wild- type tran
   4734..5322    -  rep_origin     ori: high-copy-number ColE1/pMB1/pBR322/pUC origin of replication
   5438..5721    +  misc_feature   cer region: ColE1-derived recombination site that helps to maintain plasmids as monomers
>Addgene plasmid #236904 | HiBiT-CLK3 Fusion Vector | addgene full sequence | sequence record 473384 | Addgene NGS Result
TCAATATTGGCCATTAGCCATATTATTCATTGGTTATATAGCATAAATCAATATTGGCTATTGGCCATTG
CATACGTTGTATCTATATCATAATATGTACATTTATATTGGCTCATGTCCAATATGACCGCCATGTTGGC
ATTGATTATTGACTAGTTATTAATAGTAATCAATTACGGGGTCATTAGTTCATAGCCCATATATGGAGTT
CCGCGTTACATAACTTACGGTAAATGGCCCGCCTGGCTGACCGCCCAACGACCCCCGCCCATTGACGTCA
ATAATGACGTATGTTCCCATAGTAACGCCAATAGGGACTTTCCATTGACGTCAATGGGTGGAGTATTTAC
GGTAAACTGCCCACTTGGCAGTACATCAAGTGTATCATATGCCAAGTCCGCCCCCTATTGACGTCAATGA
CGGTAAATGGCCCGCCTGGCATTATGCCCAGTACATGACCTTACGGGACTTTCCTACTTGGCAGTACATC
TACGTATTAGTCATCGCTATTACCATGGTGATGCGGTTTTGGCAGTACACCAATGGGCGTGGATAGCGGT
TTGACTCACGGGGATTTCCAAGTCTCCACCCCATTGACGTCAATGGGAGTTTGTTTTGGCACCAAAATCA
ACGGGACTTTCCAAAATGTCGTAATAACCCCGCCCCGTTGACGCAAATGGGCGGTAGGCGTGTACGGTGG
GAGGTCTATATAAGCAGAGCTGGTTTAGTGAACCGTCAGATCACTAGAAGCTTTATTGCGGTAGTTTATC
ACAGTTAAATTGCTAACGCAGTCAGTGCTTCTGACACAACAGTCTCGAACTTAAGCTGCAGAAGTTGGTC
GTGAGGCACTGGGCAGGTAAGTATCAAGGTTACAAGACAGGTTTAAGGAGACCAATAGAAACTGGGCTTG
TCGAGACAGAGAAGACTCTTGCGTTTCTGATAGGCACCTATTGGTCTTACTGACATCCACTTTGCCTTTC
TCTCCACAGGTGTCCACTCCCAGTTCAATTACAGCTCTTAAGGCTAGAGTATTAATACGACTCACTATAG
GGCTAGCGCTCACCATGGTGAGCGGCTGGCGGCTGTTCAAGAAGATTAGCGGGAGCTCCGGTGGCTCGAG
CGGTGCGATCGCCATGCACCACTGTAAACGGTACCGATCACCGGAACCAGATCCCTACCTCAGCTATCGA
TGGAAGCGCCGCCGGAGTTATTCTCGAGAACATGAAGGACGCCTTCGCTATCCGTCCCGCAGAGAACCGC
CCCCAAGGCGAAGTCGATCACGCAGTCATGACCGCCTTCCCTATCAACGGAGGTATCGGGAGCGAAGAGA
CAGCGATACATATCGGTGTGAGGAACGGTCTCCTAGCTTCGGCGAAGATTACTACGGTCCCAGTCGAAGC
CGCCATCGACGCAGGTCCAGGGAAAGGGGACCGTATCGAACAAGAAAGCACGCTCATCACTGCCATAAAC
GACGGACTAGGTCTTGTAGCAGTGCTAGCTCACGAAGTCAACAGTCATCTAAGCGCAGCTCAAGATCTGT
AGAGGACGACAAAGAAGGACATCTTGTATGCCGAATCGGTGATTGGCTTCAGGAACGGTATGAGATTGTG
GGAAATTTGGGAGAAGGAACATTTGGGAAGGTTGTGGAGTGTTTGGACCACGCTCGCGGTAAAAGTCAAG
TAGCTCTCAAAATCATCCGCAATGTAGGGAAGTATCGCGAGGCGGCGCGGCTCGAAATCAACGTGCTTAA
GAAGATTAAGGAGAAGGACAAAGAGAACAAATTTCTTTGCGTTCTCATGAGTGACTGGTTTAACTTTCAT
GGCCACATGTGCATTGCCTTTGAGCTCCTGGGCAAGAACACCTTTGAGTTCCTGAAGGAGAATAACTTCC
AGCCTTACCCCCTACCACATGTCCGGCACATGGCCTACCAGCTCTGCCACGCCCTTAGATTTCTGCATGA
GAATCAGCTGACCCATACAGACTTGAAACCAGAGAACATCCTGTTTGTGAATTCTGAGTTTGAAACCCTC
TACAATGAGCACAAGAGCTGTGAGGAGAAGTCAGTGAAGAACACCAGCATCCGAGTGGCTGACTTTGGCA
GTGCCACATTTGACCATGAGCACCACACCACCATTGTGGCCACCCGTCACTATCGCCCGCCTGAGGTGAT
CCTTGAGCTGGGCTGGGCACAGCCCTGTGACGTCTGGAGCATTGGCTGCATTCTCTTTGAGTACTACCGG
GGCTTCACACTCTTCCAGACCCACGAAAACCGAGAGCACCTGGTGATGATGGAGAAGATCCTAGGGCCCA
TCCCATCACACATGATCCACCGTACCAGGAAGCAGAAATATTTCTACAAAGGGGGCCTAGTTTGGGATGA
GAACAGCTCTGACGGCCGGTATGTGAAGGAGAACTGCAAACCTCTGAAGAGTTACATGCTCCAAGACTCC
CTGGAGCACGTGCAGCTGTTTGACCTGATGAGGAGGATGTTAGAATTTGACCCTGCCCAGCGCATCACAC
TGGCCGAGGCCCTGCTGCACCCCTTCTTTGCTGGCCTGACCCCTGAGGAGCGGTCCTTCCACACCAGCCG
CAACCCAAGCAGAGTTTAAACGAATTCGGGCTCGGTACCCGGGGATCCTCTAGAGTCGACCTGCAGGCAT
GCAAGCTGATCCGGCTGCTAACAAAGCCCGAAAGGAAGCTGAGTTGGCTGCTGCCACCGCTGAGCAATAA
CTAGCATAACCCCTTGGGGCGGCCGCTTCGAGCAGACATGATAAGATACATTGATGAGTTTGGACAAACC
ACAACTAGAATGCAGTGAAAAAAATGCTTTATTTGTGAAATTTGTGATGCTATTGCTTTATTTGTAACCA
TTATAAGCTGCAATAAACAAGTTAACAACAACAATTGCATTCATTTTATGTTTCAGGTTCAGGGGGAGAT
GTGGGAGGTTTTTTTAAGCAAGTAAAACCTCTACAAATGTGGTAAAATCGAATTTTAACAAAATATTAAC
GCTTACAATTTCCTGATGCGGTATTTTCTCCTTACGCATCTGTGCGGTATTTCACACCGCATACGCGGAT
CTGCGCAGCACCATGGCCTGAAATAACCTCTGAAAGAGGAACTTGGTTAGGTACCTTCTGAGGCGGAAAG
AACCAGCTGTGGAATGTGTGTCAGTTAGGGTGTGGAAAGTCCCCAGGCTCCCCAGCAGGCAGAAGTATGC
AAAGCATGCATCTCAATTAGTCAGCAACCAGGTGTGGAAAGTCCCCAGGCTCCCCAGCAGGCAGAAGTAT
GCAAAGCATGCATCTCAATTAGTCAGCAACCATAGTCCCGCCCCTAACTCCGCCCATCCCGCCCCTAACT
CCGCCCAGTTCCGCCCATTCTCCGCCCCATGGCTGACTAATTTTTTTTATTTATGCAGAGGCCGAGGCCG
CCTCGGCCTCTGAGCTATTCCAGAAGTAGTGAGGAGGCTTTTTTGGAGGCCTAGGCTTTTGCAAAAAGCT
TAATTAACTGTTGACAATTAATCATCGGCATAGTATATCGGCATAGTATAATACGACAAGGTGAGGAACT
AAACCCAGGAGGCAGATCATGATTGAACAAGATGGATTGCACGCAGGTTCTCCGGCCGCTTGGGTGGAGA
GGCTATTCGGCTATGACTGGGCACAACAGACAATCGGCTGCTCTGATGCCGCCGTGTTCCGGCTGTCAGC
GCAGGGGCGCCCGGTTCTTTTTGTCAAGACCGACCTGTCCGGTGCCCTGAATGAACTGCAGGACGAGGCA
GCGCGGCTATCGTGGCTGGCCACGACGGGCGTTCCTTGCGCAGCTGTGCTCGACGTTGTCACTGAAGCGG
GAAGGGACTGGCTGCTATTGGGCGAAGTGCCGGGGCAGGATCTCCTGTCATCTCACCTTGCTCCTGCCGA
GAAAGTATCCATCATGGCTGATGCAATGCGGCGGCTGCATACGCTTGATCCGGCTACCTGCCCATTCGAC
CACCAAGCGAAACATCGCATCGAGCGAGCACGTACTCGGATGGAAGCCGGTCTTGTCGATCAGGATGATC
TGGACGAAGAGCATCAGGGGCTCGCGCCAGCCGAACTGTTCGCCAGGCTCAAGGCGCGCATGCCCGACGG
CGAGGATCTCGTCGTGACCCATGGCGATGCCTGCTTGCCGAATATCATGGTGGAAAATGGCCGCTTTTCT
GGATTCATCGACTGTGGCCGGCTGGGTGTGGCGGACCGCTATCAGGACATAGCGTTGGCTACCCGTGATA
TTGCTGAAGAGCTTGGCGGCGAATGGGCTGACCGCTTCCTCGTGCTTTACGGTATCGCCGCTCCCGATTC
GCAGCGCATCGCCTTCTATCGCCTTCTTGACGAGTTCTTCTGAGCGGGACTCTGGGGTTCGAAATGACCG
ACCAAGCGACGCCCAACCTGCCATCACGATGGCCGCAATAAAATATCTTTATTTTCATTACATCTGTGTG
TTGGTTTTTTGTGTGAATCGATAGCGATAAGGATCCTCTTTGCGCTTGCGTTTTCCCTTGTCCAGATAGC
CCAGTAGCTGACATTCATCCGGGGTCAGCACCGTTTCTGCGGACTGGCTTTCTACCCGGTATCAGCTCAC
TCAAAGGCGGTAATACGGTTATCCACAGAATCAGGGGATAACGCAGGAAAGAACATGTGAGCAAAAGGCC
AGCAAAAGGCCAGGAACCGTAAAAAGGCCGCGTTGCTGGCGTTTTTCCATAGGCTCCGCCCCCCTGACGA
GCATCACAAAAATCGACGCTCAAGTCAGAGGTGGCGAAACCCGACAGGACTATAAAGATACCAGGCGTTT
CCCCCTGGAAGCTCCCTCGTGCGCTCTCCTGTTCCGACCCTGCCGCTTACCGGATACCTGTCCGCCTTTC
TCCCTTCGGGAAGCGTGGCGCTTTCTCATAGCTCACGCTGTAGGTATCTCAGTTCGGTGTAGGTCGTTCG
CTCCAAGCTGGGCTGTGTGCACGAACCCCCCGTTCAGCCCGACCGCTGCGCCTTATCCGGTAACTATCGT
CTTGAGTCCAACCCGGTAAGACACGACTTATCGCCACTGGCAGCAGCCACTGGTAACAGGATTAGCAGAG
CGAGGTATGTAGGCGGTGCTACAGAGTTCTTGAAGTGGTGGCCTAACTACGGCTACACTAGAAGGACAGT
ATTTGGTATCTGCGCTCTGCTGAAGCCAGTTACCTTCGGAAAAAGAGTTGGTAGCTCTTGATCCGGCAAA
CAAACCACCGCTGGTAGCGGTGGTTTTTTTGTTTGCAAGCAGCAGATTACGCGCAGAAAAAAAGGATTTC
AAGAAGATCCTTTGATCTTTTCTACGGGGTCTGACGCTCAGTGGAACGAAAACTCACGTTAAGGGATTTT
GGTCATGAGATTATCAAAAAGGATCTTCACCTAGATCCTTTTATAGTCCGGAAATACAGGAACGCACGCT
GGATGGCCCTTCGCTGGGATGGTGAAACCATGAAAAATGGCAGCTTCAGTGGATTAAGTGGGGGTAATGT
GGCCTGTACCCTCTGGTTGCATAGGTATTCATACGGTTAAAATTTATCAGGCGCGATTGCGGCAGTTTTT
CGGGTGGTTTGTTGCCATTTTTACCTGTCTGCTGCCGTGATCGCGCTGAACGCGTTTTAGCGGTGCGTAC
AATTAAGGGATTATGGTAAATCCACTTACTGTCTGCCCTCGTAGCCATCGAGATAAACCGCAGTACTCCG
GCCACGATGCGTCCGGCGTAGAGGATCGAGATCT
